Addgene plasmid #34287: KHBD00133
Depositing lab: Bart Deplancke. Depositing organization: Swiss Federal Institute of Technology (EPFL). Publication: Automated protein-DNA interaction screening of Drosophila regulatory elements. Korneel Hens, Jean-Daniel Feuz, Alina Isakova, Antonina Lagovitina, Andreas Massouras, Julien Bryois, Patrick Callaerts, Susan E. Celniker, Bart Deplancke. Nat Methods. 2011 Oct 30;8(12):1065-70. 10.1038/nmeth.1763 PubMed 22037703.
Backbone
  Vector backbone: pDONR221
  Backbone manufacturer: Invitrogen
  Backbone size w/o insert (bp): 2536
  Vector type: Gateway Donor Vector
Growth in bacteria
  Bacterial resistance: Kanamycin, 50 μg/mL
  Growth temperature: 37°C
  Growth strain: DH5alpha
  Copy number: High Copy
Gene/Insert
  Gene/Insert name: CG2047 (alt names: FBgn0001077; ftz; fushi tarazu)
  Species: D. melanogaster (fly)
  Insert size (bp): 1230
  Entrez Gene: ftz (a.k.a. Dmel_CG2047, BG:DS07876.1, CG2047, Dm-Ftz, Dm-ftz, DmFtz, Dmel\CG2047, Dmftz, FTZ, Ftz, Ual, l(3)84Ag)
  Cloning method: Gateway Cloning
  Sequencing primers: 5′ M13F; 3′ M13R
Terms and licenses: Academic/Nonprofit Terms; Industry Terms: Not Available to Industry
Depositor comments: Please note that the ORFs in this collection were cloned open-ended (without a stop codon).
How to cite: KHBD00133 was a gift from Bart Deplancke (Addgene plasmid # 34287 ; http://n2t.net/addgene:34287 ; RRID:Addgene_34287)
