[The description below was written by a language model from this plasmid's Addgene catalogue record.]
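Description:
KHBD00133 is a Gateway entry-type clone built in the pDONR221 donor vector backbone (Invitrogen), carrying the open reading frame of the Drosophila melanogaster gene fushi tarazu (ftz, CG2047). The insert is recorded as 1230 bp in a backbone of about 2.5 kb without insert. The plasmid is maintained in E. coli as a high-copy construct under kanamycin selection. No feature table accompanies the record, so individual elements are not itemised. In pDONR221-derived clones, however, the insert normally replaces the counter-selectable cassette through a BP recombination reaction and ends up flanked by attL sites. The listed M13 forward and reverse sequencing primers are consistent with reading into the insert from the flanking vector sequence.

There is no promoter for expression of the ORF stated in the record, as expected for a donor/entry vector. The clone serves as a shuttle source from which the ftz coding sequence can be transferred by LR recombination into any compatible Gateway destination vector. The depositor notes that ORFs in this collection were cloned open-ended, without a stop codon. This allows in-frame C-terminal fusions to tags or functional domains supplied by the destination vector, and it also means a stop codon must come from that vector.

The associated publication concerns automated protein–DNA interaction screening of Drosophila regulatory elements. This suggests the clone belongs to a transcription factor ORF collection intended for such interaction assays, which fits with ftz encoding a homeodomain transcription factor involved in embryonic segmentation.
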