>Addgene plasmid #34287 | KHBD00133 | depositor partial sequence | sequence record 40854 | KHBD00133 sequence 1230 bps
ATGGCCACCACAAACAGCCAGAGCCACTACAGCTACGCCGACAACATGAACATGTACAACATGTATCCCC
CCCACAGCCTGCCGCCCACCTACTACGATAATTCAGGCAGCAATGCCTACTATCAGAACACCTCCAATTA
TCAGGGCTACTATCCCCAGGAGAGTTACTCGGAGAGCTGCTACTACTACAACAATCAGGAGCAGGTGACC
ACCCAGACTGTACCGCCCGTGCAACCCACCACCCCGCCGCCCAAGGCCACCAAGCGCAAGGCCGAAGATG
ATGCTGCTTCCATCATCGCCGCCGTGGAGGAGCGACCCAGCACACTGAGGGCTCTGCTCACCAATCCCGT
GAAGAAGCTGAAGTACACCCCCGACTATTTCTACACAACCGTCGAGCAGGTGAAGAAGGCTCCCGCCGTA
AGCACCAAGGTCACCGCCAGCCCCGCTCCCAGCTACGACCAAGAGTACGTGACTGTGCCCACGCCCAGCG
CCTCCGAGGATGTCGACTACTTGGACGTCTACTCGCCCCAGTCGCAGACGCAGAAGCTGAAGAATGGCGA
CTTTGCCACCCCTCCGCCAACCACGCCCACCTCTCTGCCGCCCCTCGAAGGCATCAGCACGCCACCCCAA
TCGCCGGGGGAGAAATCCTCGTCAGCTGTCAGCCAGGAGATCAATCATCGAATTGTGACAGCCCCGAATG
GAGCCGGCGATTTCAATTGGTCGCACATCGAGGAGACTTTGGCATCAGATTGCAAAGACTCGAAACGCAC
CCGTCAGACGTACACCCGCTACCAGACCCTGGAGCTCGAGAAGGAGTTCCACTTCAATAGATACATCACC
CGGCGTCGTCGCATCGATATCGCCAATGCCCTGAGCCTGAGCGAAAGGCAGATCAAGATCTGGTTCCAAA
ACCGACGCATGAAGTCGAAGAAGGATCGCACGCTGGACAGCTCCCCGGAGCACTGTGGTGCCGGCTACAC
CGCGATGCTGCCGCCACTGGAGGCCACAAGCACCGCCACCACCGGGGCACCATCGGTGCCAGTGCCCATG
TACCACCACCACCAAACCACCGCCGCCTACCCCGCTTACAGCCACAGTCACAGTCATGGTTATGGCCTGC
TCAATGATTACCCTCAGCAGCAGACCCACCAGCAGTACGATGCCTACCCGCAGCAGTACCAACATCAGTG
CAGCTACCAGCAACATCCACAGGACCTCTACCATCTGTCT
