>Addgene plasmid #34287 | KHBD00133 | addgene partial sequence | sequence record 41952 | M13-Rev 5'-CAGGAAACAGCTATGACC-3'
ATTTTATTTTGACTGATAGTGACCTGTTCGTTGCAACAAATTGATAAGCAATGCTTTCTTATAATGCCAA
CTTTGTACAAGAAAGTTGGCAAAGACAGATGGTAGAGGTCCTGTGGATGTTGCTGGTAGCTGCACTGATG
TTGGTACTGCTGCGGGTAGGCATCGTACTGCTGGTGGGTCTGCTGCTGAGGGTAATCATTGAGCAGGCCA
TAACCATGACTGTGACTGTGGCTGTAAGCGGGGTAGGCGGCGGTGGTTTGGTGGTGGTGGTACATGGGCA
CTGGCACCGATGGTGCCCCGGTGGTGGCGGTGCTTGTGGCCTCCAGTGGCGGCAGCATCGCGGTGTAGCC
GGCACCACAGTGCTCCGGGGAGCTGTCCAGCGTGCGATCCTTCTTCGACTTCATGCGTCGGTTTTGGAAC
CAGATCTTGATCTGCCTTTCGCTCAGGCTCAGGGCATTGGCGATATCGATGCGACGACGCCGGGTGATGT
ATCTATTGAAGTGGAACTCCTTCTCGAGCTCCAGGGTCTGGTAGCGGGTGTACGTCTGACGGGTGCGTTT
CGAGTCTTTGCAATCTGATGCCAAAGTCTCCTCGATGTGCGACCAATTGAAATCGCCGGCTCCATTCGGG
GCTGTCACAATTCGATGATTGATCTCCTGGCTGACAGCTGACGAG
